>Addgene plasmid #133529 | pY71-tet.I.7 | addgene full sequence | sequence record 267143 | Addgene NGS Result
GCTACTAATACGACTCACTATAGGGCTTACCTCCCTATCAGTGATAGAGATCTTCAGAGGTCACTGACCT
GACAAGCTGTCACCGGATGTGCTTTCCGGTCTGATGAGTCCGTGAGGACGAAACAGCCTCTACAAATAAT
TTTGTTTAATCTAGAGAAAGAGGAGAAATACTAGATGGAGAATTTATACTTCCAGAGTAGCAAAGGTGAA
GAACTGTTTACCGGCGTTGTGCCGATTCTGGTGGAACTGGATGGCGATGTGAACGGTCACAAATTCAGCG
TGCGTGGTGAAGGTGAAGGCGATGCCACGATTGGCAAACTGACGCTGAAATTTATCTGCACCACCGGCAA
ACTGCCGGTGCCGTGGCCGACGCTGGTGACCACCCTGACCTATGGCGTTCAGTGTTTTAGTCGCTATCCG
GATCACATGAAACGTCACGATTTCTTTAAATCTGCAATGCCGGAAGGCTATGTGCAGGAACGTACGATTA
GCTTTAAAGATGATGGCAAATATAAAACGCGCGCCGTTGTGAAATTTGAAGGCGATACCCTGGTGAACCG
CATTGAACTGAAAGGCACGGATTTTAAAGAAGATGGCAATATCCTGGGCCATAAACTGGAATACAACTTT
AATAGCCATAATGTTTATATTACGGCGGATAAACAGAAAAATGGCATCAAAGCGAATTTTACCGTTCGCC
ATAACGTTGAAGATGGCAGTGTGCAGCTGGCAGATCATTATCAGCAGAATACCCCGATTGGTGATGGTCC
GGTGCTGCTGCCGGATAATCATTATCTGAGCACGCAGACCGTTCTGTCTAAAGATCCGAACGAAAAACGG
GACCACATGGTTCTGCACGAATATGTGAATGCGGCAGGTATTACGTGGAGCCATCCGCAGTTCGAAAAAT
AATAAACAATAACTGAATAGGGATCCCGACTGGCGAGAGCCAGGTAACGAATGGATCCTTCAGCCAAAAA
ACTTAAGACCGCCGGTCTTGTCCACTACCTTGCAGTAATGCGGTGGACAGGATCGGCGGTTTTCTTTTCT
CTTCTCAAGCTGAAAGCCAATTCTGATTAGAAAAACTCATCGAGCATCAAATGAAACTGCAATTTATTCA
TATCAGGATTATCAATACCATATTTTTGAAAAAGCCGTTTCTGTAATGAAGGAGAAAACTCACCGAGGCA
GTTCCATAGGATGGCAAGATCCTGGTATCGGTCTGCGATTCCGACTCGTCCAACATCAATACAACCTATT
AATTTCCCCTCGTCAAAAATAAGGTTATCAAGTGAGAAATCACCATGAGTGACGACTGAATCCGGTGAGA
ATGGCAAAAGCTTATGCATTTCTTTCCAGACTTGTTCAACAGGCCAGCCATTACGCTCGTCATCAAAATC
ACTCGCATCAACCAAACCGTTATTCATTCGTGATTGCGCCTGAGCGAGACGAAATACGCGATCGCTGTTA
AAAGGACAATTACAAACAGGAATCGAATGCAACCGGCGCAGGAACACTGCCAGCGCATCAACAATATTTT
CACCTGAATCAGGATATTCTTCTAATACCTGGAATGCTGTTTTCCCGGGGATCGCAGTGGTGAGTAACCA
TGCATCATCAGGAGTACGGATAAAATGCTTGATGGTCGGAAGAGGCATAAATTCCGTCAGCCAGTTTAGT
CTGACCATCTCATCTGTAACATCATTGGCAACGCTACCTTTGCCATGTTTCAGAAACAACTCTGGCGCAT
CGGGCTTCCCATACAATCGATAGATTGTCGCACCTGATTGCCCGACATTATCGCGAGCCCATTTATACCC
ATATAAATCAGCATCCATGTTGGAATTTAATCGCGGCTTCGAGCAAGACGTTTCCCGTTGAATATGGCTC
ATAACACCCCTTGTATTACTGTTTATGTAAGCAGACAGTTTTATTGTTCATGATGATATATTTTTATCTT
GTGCAATGTAACATCAGAGATTTTGAGACACAACGTGAGATCAAAGGATCTTCTTGAGATCCTTTTTTTC
TGCGCGTAATCTGCTGCTTGCAAACAAAAAAACCACCGCTACCAGCGGTGGTTTGTTTGCCGGATCAAGA
GCTACCAACTCTTTTTCCGAAGGTAACTGGCTTCAGCAGAGCGCAGATACCAAATACTGTTCTTCTAGTG
TAGCCGTAGTTAGGCCACCACTTCAAGAACTCTGTAGCACCGCCTACATACCTCGCTCTGCTAATCCTGT
TACCAGTGGCTGCTGCCAGTGGCGATAAGTCGTGTCTTACCGGGTTGGACTCAAGACGATAGTTACCGGA
TAAGGCGCAGCGGTCGGGCTGAACGGGGGGTTCGTGCACACAGCCCAGCTTGGAGCGAACGACCTACACC
GAACTGAGATACCTACAGCGTGAGCTATGAGAAAGCGCCACGCTTCCCGAAGGGAGAAAGGCGGACAGGT
ATCCGGTAAGCGGCAGGGTCGGAACAGGAGAGCGCACGAGGGAGCTTCCAGGGGGAAACGCCTGGTATCT
TTATAGTCCTGTCGGGTTTCGCCACCTCTGACTTGAGCGTCGATTTTTGTGATGCTCGTCAGGGGGGCGG
AGCCTATGGAAAAACGCCAGATCTCGATCCCGCG
Features (pLannotate 1.2.2; 7 found; start..end, strand, type, name):
      6..24      +  promoter       T7 promoter: promoter for bacteriophage T7 RNA polymerase
     32..51      +  promoter       PLtetO-1 promoter (fragment): modified phage lambda PL promoter with tet operator sites (Lutz and Bujard, 1997)
     77..126     +  misc_RNA       sTRSV HHRz: hammerhead ribozyme from the tobacco ringspot virus satellite RNA (Khvorova et al., 2003)
    199..882     +  CDS            Trp-less GFP: Trp-less GFP is a fluorescent protein published in 2012, derived from Aequorea victoria.
    886..908     +  CDS            Strep-Tag II (fragment): peptide that binds Strep-Tactin®, an engineered form of streptavidin
   1077..1892    -  CDS            KanR: aminoglycoside phosphotransferase; aph(3')-Ia; confers resistance to kanamycin in bacteria or G418 (Geneticin®) in eukaryotes
   2014..2602    +  rep_origin     ori: high-copy-number ColE1/pMB1/pBR322/pUC origin of replication
