[The description below was written by a language model from this plasmid's Addgene catalogue record and pLannotate feature annotations shown in this document.]
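Description:
pY71-tet.I.7 is a small (about 2.6 kb) bacterial expression plasmid built on the minimal pY71 backbone. It is propagated in E. coli through a ColE1/pUC-type origin of replication and selected with kanamycin via an aph(3')-Ia resistance gene encoded on the strand opposite the expression cassette. The catalogue lists the copy number as unknown, although the annotated origin belongs to the high-copy family.

The payload is a synthetic reporter cassette assembled by Gibson cloning, in which superfolder GFP is transcribed from a bacteriophage T7 promoter. A tet operator sequence sits just downstream of the promoter, described in the record as 10 bp from the promoter start site. The automated annotation detects this operator as a short fragment of the PLtetO-1 promoter, which reflects the shared tetO sequence rather than a second functional promoter. Bound TetR, or an engineered TetR-based factor, would be positioned to interfere with T7 RNA polymerase, so GFP fluorescence reports the degree of repression. Between the operator and the coding sequence lies an sTRSV hammerhead ribozyme, a self-cleaving element commonly used to trim the 5′ leader and insulate translation from upstream sequence context. The fluorescent protein ORF is annotated by the software as a GFP variant (Trp-less GFP), while the catalogue identifies it as sfGFP. It is followed by a C-terminal Strep-tag II, and the record also lists an N-terminal TEV site from the backbone that is not separately annotated. No terminator is annotated.

The name suggests that this plasmid belongs to a series varying the operator position. The associated publication used cell-free protein synthesis to characterise engineered T7-based transcription factors and the regulation of T7 RNA polymerase-driven expression.
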