Addgene plasmid #133529: pY71-tet.I.7
Purpose: sfGFP driven by a T7 promoter with the tetO sequence 10 bp downstream from the promoter start site
Depositing lab: Richard Murray. Depositing organization: California Institute of Technology. Publication: A method for cost-effective and rapid characterization of engineered T7-Based transcription factors by cell-free protein synthesis reveals insights into the regulation of T7 Rna polymerase-driven expression. McManus JB, Lux MW, Murray RM, Emanuel PA. Arch Biochem Biophys. 2019 Jul 18. pii: S0003-9861(19)30288-7. doi: 10.1016/j.abb.2019.07.010. PubMed 31326518.
Backbone
  Vector backbone: PY71
  Backbone size w/o insert (bp): 1549
  Vector type: Bacterial Expression
Growth in bacteria
  Bacterial resistance: Kanamycin, 50 μg/mL
  Growth temperature: 37°C
  Growth strain: DH5alpha
  Copy number: Unknown
Gene/Insert
  Gene/Insert name: sfGFP (alt names: T7 promoter; tetO)
  Species: Synthetic
  Insert size (bp): 1071
  Mutation: WT
  Promoter: T7
  Tag / fusion protein: TEV site (N terminal on backbone); Strep tag (C terminal on backbone)
  Cloning method: Gibson Cloning
  Sequencing primers: 5′ TTGTGATGCTCGTCAGGG; 3′ CTGCCTCGGTGAGTTTTC
Terms and licenses: Academic/Nonprofit Terms; Industry Terms: Not Available to Industry
How to cite: pY71-tet.I.7 was a gift from Richard Murray (Addgene plasmid # 133529 ; http://n2t.net/addgene:133529 ; RRID:Addgene_133529)
